>Addgene plasmid #26894 | pCLE NICD3 | addgene full sequence | sequence record 240252 | Addgene NGS Result
GACATTGATTATTGACTAGTTATTAATAGTAATCAATTACGGGGTCATTAGTTCATAGCCCATATATGGA
GTTCCGCGTTACATAACTTACGGTAAATGGCCCGCCTGGCTGACCGCCCAACGACCCCCGCCCATTGACG
TCAATAATGACGTATGTTCCCATAGTAACGCCAATAGGGACTTTCCATTGACGTCAATGGGTGGAGTATT
TACGGTAAACTGCCCACTTGGCAGTACATCAAGTGTATCATATGCCAAGTACGCCCCCTATTGACGTCAA
TGACGGTAAATGGCCCGCCTGGCATTATGCCCAGTACATGACCTTATGGGACTTTCCTACTTGGCAGTAC
ATCTACGTATTAGTCATCGCTATTACCATGGTGATGCGGTTTTGGCAGTACATCAATGGGCGTGGATAGC
GGTTTGACTCACGGGGATTTCCAAGTCTCCACCCCATTGACGTCAATGGGAGTTTGTTTTGGCACCAAAA
TCAACGGGACTTTCCAAAATGTCGTAACAACTCCGCCCCATTGACGCAAATGGGCGGTAGGCGTGTACGG
TGGGAGGTCTATATAAGCAGAGCTCAATAAAAGAGCCCACAACCCCTCACTCGGGGCGCCAGTCCTCCGA
TTGACTGAGTCGCCCGGGTACCCGTGTATCCAATAAACCCTCTTGCAGTTGCATCCGACTTGTGGTCTCG
CTGTTCCTTGGGAGGGTCTCCTCTGAGTGATTGACTACCCGTCAGCGGGGGTCTTTCATTTGGGGGCTCG
TCCGGGATCGGGAGACCCCTGCCCAGGGACCACCGACCCACCACCGGGAGGCAAGCTGGCCAGCAACTTA
TCTGTGTCTGTCCGATTGTCTAGTGTCTATGACTGATTTTATGCGCCTGCGTCGGTACTAGTTAGCTAAC
TAGCTCTGTATCTGGCGGACCCGTGGTGGAACTGACGAGTTCTGAACACCCGGCCGCAACCCTGGGAGAC
GTCCCAGGGACTTTGGGGGCCGTTTTTGTGGCCCGACCTGAGGAAGGGAGTCGATGTGGAATCCGACCCC
GTCAGGATATGTGGTTCTGGTAGGAGACGAGAACCTAAAACAGTTCCCGCCTCCGTCTGAATTTTTGCTT
TCGGTTTGGAACCGAAGCCGCGCGTCTTGTCTGCTGCAGCGCTGCAGCATCGTTCTGTGTTGTCTCTGTC
TGACTGTGTTTCTGTATTTGTCTGAAAATTAGGGCCAGACTGTTACCACTCCCTTAAGTTTGACCTTAGG
TCACTGGAAAGATGTCGAGCGGATCGCTCACAACCAGTCGGTAGATGTCAAGAAGAGACGTTGGGTTACC
TTCTGCTCTGCAGAATGGCCAACCTTTAACGTCGGATGGCCGCGAGACGGCACCTTTAACCGAGACCTCA
TCACCCAGGTTAAGATCAAGGTCTTTTCACCTGGCCCGCATGGACACCCAGACCAGGTCCCCTACATCGT
GACCTGGGAAGCCTTGGCTTTTGACCCCCCTCCCTGGGTCAAGCCCTTTGTACACCCTAAGCCTCCGCCT
CCTCTTCCTCCATCCGCCCCGTCTCTCCCCCTTGAACCTCCTCGTTCGACCCCGCCTCGATCCTCCCTTT
ATCCAGCCCTCACTCCTTCTCTAGGCGCCGGCCGGATCGAGCAGGGGGATCATCTAATCAAGCACAAATA
AGGGGCGTGTAACACAAAAGCCAGCGACCCTTTCCAATGCAAATCAAACTTGCAATTCTTTGCCGTTTTT
ATCATTTAAGTGTCGGCTTAAGGTCCACTATCAGATGTAAACAGCCTTATCTAACAAAGGTATCATTACA
TTCTGAAATTCTCAGGCATGCAAGCTAGCTTATGACGCACTAGGGAGTGCCACCCTTCCTTTCGCCCTAA
CTTCGTGATAACTCGCGCGTTTCACTCAACAGCTGCATCCGCCCTAGTGCTACTGGGAGTTGTAGTATAC
AAGACGCTTACAGGCTGAATGTTCTGTCAAGACCCCGCCTCTAGCACTTTGGGAATTCTGGACTTGATGA
TGTCATGGTTAATCCCCGCCCAGTAGAGGCGGCTATATAAAGGGTGGTTAAGGCCCGGTTCGCTCTCTTC
CTCACCGGGTCTGCGGCGAGTTCTAGCTGAAGCTGATCCCAGTGTGGTGGTACCAGATCTCGACCACCAT
GGTGGCCCGGCGCAAGCGCGAGCACAGCACCCTCTGGTTCCCTGAGGGCTTCTCACTGCACAAGGACGTG
GCCTCTGGTCACAAGGGCCGGCGGGAACCCGTGGGCCAGGACGCGCTGGGCATGAAGAACATGGCCAAGG
GTGAGAGCCTGATGGGGGAGGTGGCCACAGACTGGATGGACACAGAGTGCCCAGAGGCCAAGCGGCTAAA
GGTAGAGGAGCCAGGCATGGGGGCTGAGGAGGCTGTGGATTGCCGTCAGTGGACTCAACACCATCTGGTT
ACTGCTGACATCCGCGTGGCACCAGCCATGGCACTGACACCACCACAGGGCGACGCAGATGCTGATGGCA
TGGATGTCAATGTGCGTGGCCCAGATGGCTTCACCCCGCTAATGCTGGCTTCCTTCTGTGGGGGGGCTCT
GGAGCCAATGCCAACTGAAGAGGATGAGGCAGATGACACATCAGCTAGCATCATCTCCGACCTGATCTGC
CAGGGGGCTCAGCTTGGGGCACGGACTGACCGTACTGGCGAGACTGCTTTGCACCTGGCTGCCCGTTATG
CCCGTGCTGATGCAGCCAAGCGGCTGCTGGATGCTGGGGCAGACACCAATGCCCAGGACCACTCAGGCCG
CACTCCCCTGCACACAGCTGTCACAGCCGATGCCCAGGGTGTCTTCCAGATTCTCATCCGAAACCGCTCT
ACAGACTTGGATGCCCGCATGGCAGATGGCTCAACGGCACTGATCCTGGCGGCCCGCCTGGCAGTAGAGG
GCATGGTGGAAGAGCTCATCGCCAGCCATGCTGATGTCAATGCTGTGGATGAGCTTGGGAAATCAGCCTT
ACACTGGGCTGCGGCTGTGAACAACGTGGAAGCCACTTTGGCCCTGCTCAAAAATGGAGCCAATAAGGAC
ATGCAGGATAGCAAGGAGGAGACCCCCCTATTCCTGGCCGCCCGCGAGGGCAGCTATGAGGCTGCCAAGC
TGCTGTTGGACCACTTTGCCAACCGTGAGATCACCGACCACCTGGACAGGCTGCCGCGGGACGTAGCCCA
GGAGAGACTGCACCAGGACATCGTGCGCTTGCTGGATCAACCCAGTGGGCCCCGCAGCCCCCCCGGTCCC
CACGGCCTGGGGCCTCTGCTCTGTCCTCCAGGGGCCTTCCTCCCTGGCCTCAAAGCGGCACAGTCGGGGT
CCAAGAAGAGCAGGAGGCCCCCCGGGAAGGCGGGGCTGGGGCCGCAGGGGCCCCGGGGGCGGGGCAAGAA
GCTGACGCTGGCCTGCCCGGGCCCCCTGGCTGACAGCTCGGTCACGCTGTCGCCCGTGGACTCGCTGGAC
TCCCCGCGGCCTTTCGGTGGGCCCCCTGCTTCCCCTGGTGGCTTCCCCCTTGAGGGGCCCTATGCAGCTG
CCACTGCCACTGCAGTGTCTCTGGCACAGCTTGGTGGCCCAGGCCGGGCGGGTCTAGGGCGCCAGCCCCC
TGGAGGATGTGTACTCAGCCTGGGCCTGCTGAACCCTGTGGCTGTGCCCCTCGATTGGGCCCGGCTGCCC
CCACCTGCCCCTCCAGGCCCCTCGTTCCTGCTGCCACTGGCGCCGGGACCCCAGCTGCTCAACCCAGGGA
CCCCCGTCTCCCCGCAGGAGCGGCCCCCGCCTTACCTGGCAGTCCCAGGACATGGCGAGGAGTACCCGGC
GGCTGGGGCACACAGCAGCCCCCCAAAGGCCCGCTTCCTGCGGGTTCCCAGTGAGCACCCTTACCTGACC
CCATCCCCCGAATCCCCTGAGCACTGGGCCAGCCCCTCACCTCCCTCCCTCTCAGACTGGTCCGAATCCA
CGCCTAGCCCAGCCACTGCCACTGGGGCCATGGCCACCACCACTGGGGCACTGCCTGCCCAGCCACTTCC
CTTGTCTGTTCCCAGCTCCCTTGCTCAGGCCCAGACCCAGCTGGGGCCCCAGCCGGAAGTTACCCCCAAG
AGGCAAGTGTTGGCCTGAGACGCTCGTCAGTTCTTAGATCGATCTGGTAGGAATTCCCCCCCTAACGTTA
CTGGCCGAAGCCGCTTGGAATAAGGCCGGTGTGCGTTTGTCTATATGTTATTTTCCACCATATTGCCGTC
TTTTGGCAATGTGAGGGCCCGGAAACCTGGCCCTGTCTTCTTGACGAGCATTCCTAGGGGTCTTTCCCCT
CTCGCCAAAGGAATGCAAGGTCTGTTGAATGTCGTGAAGGAAGCAGTTCCTCTGGAAGCTTCTTGAAGAC
AAACAACGTCTGTAGCGACCCTTTGCAGGCAGCGGAACCCCCCACCTGGCGACAGGTGCCTCTGCGGCCA
AAAGCCACGTGTATAAGATACACCTGCAAAGGCGGCACAACCCCAGTGCCACGTTGTGAGTTGGATAGTT
GTGGAAAGAGTCAAATGGCTCTCCTCAAGCGTATTCAACAAGGGGCTGAAGGATGCCCAGAAGGTACCCC
ATTGTATGGGATCTGATCTGGGGCCTCGGTGCACATGCTTTACATGTGTTTAGTCGAGGTTAAAAAAACG
TCTAGGCCCCCCGAACCACGGGGACGTGGTTTTCCTTTGAAAAACACGATGATAATATGGGGTCGAGGCT
GCTGCTGCTGCTGCTGCTGGGCCTGAGGCTACAGCTCTCCCTGGGCATCATCCCAGTTGAGGAGGAGAAC
CCGGACTTCTGGAACCGCGAGGCAGCCGAGGCCCTGGGTGCCGCCAAGAAGCTGCAGCCTGCACAGACAG
CCGCCAAGAACCTCATCATCTTCCTGGGCGATGGGATGGGGGTGTCTACGGTGACAGCTGCCAGGATCCT
AAAAGGGCAGAAGAAGGACAAACTGGGGCCTGAGATACCCCTGGCCATGGACCGCTTCCCATATGTGGCT
CTGTCCAAGACATACAATGTAGACAAACATGTGCCAGACAGTGGAGCCACAGCCACGGCCTACCTGTGCG
GGGTCAAGGGCAACTTCCAGACCATTGGCTTGAGTGCAGCCGCCCGCTTTAACCAGTGCAACACGACACG
CGGCAACGAGGTCATCTCCGTGATGAATCGGGCCAAGAAAGCAGGGAAGTCAGTGGGAGTGGTAACCACC
ACACGAGTGCAGCACGCCTCGCCAGCCGGCACCTACGCCCACACGGTGAACCGCAACTGGTACTCGGACG
CCGACGTGCCTGCCTCGGCCCGCCAGGAGGGGTGCCAGGACATCGCTACGCAGCTCATCTCCAACATGGA
CATTGACGTGATCCTAGGTGGAGGCCGAAAGTACATGTTTCGCATGGGAACCCCAGACCCTGAGTACCCA
GATGACTACAGCCAAGGTGGGACCAGGCTGGACGGGAAGAATCTGGTGCAGGAATGGCTGGCGAAGCGCC
AGGGTGCCCGGTATGTGTGGAACCGCACTGAGCTCATGCAGGCTTCCCTGGACCCGTCTGTGACCCATCT
CATGGGTCTCTTTGAGCCTGGAGACATGAAATACGAGATCCACCGAGACTCCACACTGGACCCCTCCCTG
ATGGAGATGACAGAGGCTGCCCTGCGCCTGCTGAGCAGGAACCCCCGCGGCTTCTTCCTCTTCGTGGAGG
GTGGTCGCATCGACCATGGTCATCATGAAAGCAGGGCTTACCGGGCACTGACTGAGACGATCATGTTCGA
CGACGCCATTGAGAGGGCGGGCCAGCTCACCAGCGAGGAGGACACGCTGAGCCTCGTCACTGCCGACCAC
TCCCACGTCTTCTCCTTCGGAGGCTACCCCCTGCGAGGGAGCTCCATCTTCGGGCTGGCCCCTGGCAAGG
CCCGGGACAGGAAGGCCTACACGGTCCTCCTATACGGAAACGGTCCAGGCTATGTGCTCAAGGACGGCGC
CCGGCCGGATGTTACCGAGAGCGAGAGCGGGAGCCCCGAGTATCGGCAGCAGTCAGCAGTGCCCCTGGAC
GAAGAGACCCACGCAGGCGAGGACGTGGCGGTGTTCGCGCGCGGCCCGCAGGCGCACCTGGTTCACGGCG
TGCAGGAGCAGACCTTCATAGCGCACGTCATGGCCTTCGCCGCCTGCCTGGAGCCCTACACCGCCTGCGA
CCTGGCGCCCCCCGCCGGCACCACCGACGCCGCGCACCCGGGGCGGTCCGTGGTCCCCGCGTTGCTTCCT
CTGCTGGCCGGGACCCTGCTGCTGCTGGAGACGGCCACTGCTCCCTGAGTGTCCCGTCCCTGGGGCTCCT
GCTTCCCCATCCCGGAGTTCTCCTGCTCCCCACCTCCTGTCGTCCTGCCTGGCCTCCAGCCCGAGTCGTC
ATCCCCGGAGTCCCTATACAGAGGTCCTGCCATGGAACCTTCCCCTCCCCGTGCGCTCTGGGGACTGAGC
CCATGACACCAAACCTGCCCCTTGGCTGCTCTCGGACTCCCTACCCCAACCCCAGGGACTGCAGGTTGTG
CCCTGTGGCTGCCTGCACCCCAGGAAAGGAGGGGGCTCAGGCCATCCAGCCACCACCTACAGCCCAGTGG
GGTCGACCCGATAAAATAAAAGATTTTATTTAGTCTCCAGAAAAAGGGGGGAATGAAAGACCCCACCTGT
AGGTTTGGCAAGCTAGCTTAAGTAACGCCATTTTGCAAGGCATGGAAAAATACATAACTGAGAATAGAGA
AGTTCAGATCAAGGTCAGGAACAGATGGAACAGCTGAATATGGGCCAAACAGGATATCTGTGGTAAGCAG
TTCCTGCCCCGGCTCAGGGCCAAGAACAGATGGAACAGCTGAATATGGGCCAAACAGGATATCTGTGGTA
AGCAGTTCCTGCCCCGGCTCAGGGCCAAGAACAGATGGTCCCCAGATGCGGTCCAGCCCTCAGCAGTTTC
TAGAGAACCATCAGATGTTTCCAGGGTGCCCCAAGGACCTGAAATGACCCTGTGCCTTATTTGAACTAAC
CAATCAGTTCGCTTCTCGCTTCTGTTCGCGCGCTTCTGCTCCCCGAGCTCAATAAAAGAGCCCACAACCC
CTCACTCGGGGCGCCAGTCCTCCGATTGACTGAGTCGCCCGGGTACCCGTGTATCCAATAAACCCTCTTG
CAGTTGCATCCGACTTGTGGTCTCGCTGTTCCTTGGGAGGGTCTCCTCTGAGTGATTGACTACCCGTCAG
CGGGGGTCTTTCACATGCAGCATGTATCAAAATTAATTTGGTTTTTTTTCTTAAGTATTTACATTAAATG
GCCATAGTTGCATTAATGAATCGGCCAACGCGCGGGGAGAGGCGGTTTGCGTATTGGGCGCTCTTCCGCT
TCCTCGCTCACTGACTCGCTGCGCTCGGTCGTTCGGCTGCGGCGAGCGGTATCAGCTCACTCAAAGGCGG
TAATACGGTTATCCACAGAATCAGGGGATAACGCAGGAAAGAACATGTGAGCAAAAGGCCAGCAAAAGGC
CAGGAACCGTAAAAAGGCCGCGTTGCTGGCGTTTTTCCATAGGCTCCGCCCCCCTGACGAGCATCACAAA
AATCGACGCTCAAGTCAGAGGTGGCGAAACCCGACAGGACTATAAAGATACCAGGCGTTTCCCCCTGGAA
GCTCCCTCGTGCGCTCTCCTGTTCCGACCCTGCCGCTTACCGGATACCTGTCCGCCTTTCTCCCTTCGGG
AAGCGTGGCGCTTTCTCATAGCTCACGCTGTAGGTATCTCAGTTCGGTGTAGGTCGTTCGCTCCAAGCTG
GGCTGTGTGCACGAACCCCCCGTTCAGCCCGACCGCTGCGCCTTATCCGGTAACTATCGTCTTGAGTCCA
ACCCGGTAAGACACGACTTATCGCCACTGGCAGCAGCCACTGGTAACAGGATTAGCAGAGCGAGGTATGT
AGGCGGTGCTACAGAGTTCTTGAAGTGGTGGCCTAACTACGGCTACACTAGAAGAACAGTATTTGGTATC
TGCGCTCTGCTGAAGCCAGTTACCTTCGGAAAAAGAGTTGGTAGCTCTTGATCCGGCAAACAAACCACCG
CTGGTAGCGGTGGTTTTTTTGTTTGCAAGCAGCAGATTACGCGCAGAAAAAAAGGATCTCAAGAAGATCC
TTTGATCTTTTCTACGGGGTCTGACGCTCAGTGGAACGAAAACTCACGTTAAGGGATTTTGGTCATGAGA
TTATCAAAAAGGATCTTCACCTAGATCCTTTTGCGGCCGCAAATCAATCTAAAGTATATATGAGTAAACT
TGGTCTGACAGTTACCAATGCTTAATCAGTGAGGCACCTATCTCAGCGATCTGTCTATTTCGTTCATCCA
TAGTTGCCTGACTCCCCGTCGTGTAGATAACTACGATACGGGAGGGCTTACCATCTGGCCCCAGTGCTGC
AATGATACCGCGAGACCCACGCTCACCGGCTCCAGATTTATCAGCAATAAACCAGCCAGCCGGAAGGGCC
GAGCGCAGAAGTGGTCCTGCAACTTTATCCGCCTCCATCCAGTCTATTAATTGTTGCCGGGAAGCTAGAG
TAAGTAGTTCGCCAGTTAATAGTTTGCGCAACGTTGTTGCCATTGCTACAGGCATCGTGGTGTCACGCTC
GTCGTTTGGTATGGCTTCATTCAGCTCCGGTTCCCAACGATCAAGGCGAGTTACATGATCCCCCATGTTG
TGCAAAAAAGCGGTTAGCTCCTTCGGTCCTCCGATCGTTGTCAGAAGTAAGTTGGCCGCAGTGTTATCAC
TCATGGTTATGGCAGCACTGCATAATTCTCTTACTGTCATGCCATCCGTAAGATGCTTTTCTGTGACTGG
TGAGTACTCAACCAAGTCATTCTGAGAATAGTGTATGCGGCGACCGAGTTGCTCTTGCCCGGCGTCAATA
CGGGATAATACCGCGCCACATAGCAGAACTTTAAAAGTGCTCATCATTGGAAAACGTTCTTCGGGGCGAA
AACTCTCAAGGATCTTACCGCTGTTGAGATCCAGTTCGATGTAACCCACTCGTGCACCCAACTGATCTTC
AGCATCTTTTACTTTCACCAGCGTTTCTGGGTGAGCAAAAACAGGAAGGCAAAATGCCGCAAAAAAGGGA
ATAAGGGCGACACGGAAATGTTGAATACTCATACTCTTCCTTTTTCAATATTATTGAAGCATTTATCAGG
GTTATTGTCTCATGAGCGGATACATATTTGAATGTATTTAGAAAAATAAACAAATAGGGGTTCCGCGCAC
ATTTCCCCGAAAAGTGCCACCTGACGTCTAAGAAACCATTATTATCATGACATTAACCTATAAAAATAGG
CGTATCACGAGGCCCTTTCGTCTCGCGCGTTTCGGTGATGACGGTGAAAACCTCTGACACATGCAGCTCC
CGGAGACGGTCACAGCTTGTCTGTAAGCGGATGCCGGGAGCAGACAAGCCCGTCAGGGCGCGTCAGCGGG
TGTTGGCGGGTGTCGGGGCTGGCTTAACTATGCGGCATCAGAGCAGATTGTACTGAGAGTGCACCATATG
CGGTGTGAAATACCGCACAGATGCGTAAGGAGAAAATACCGCATCAGGCGCCATTCGCCATTCAGGCTGC
GCAACTGTTGGGAAGGGCGATCGGTGCGGGCCTCTTCGCTATTACGCCAGCGCGTT
Features (pLannotate 1.2.2; 17 found; start..end, strand, type, name):
      1..380     +  enhancer       CMV enhancer: human cytomegalovirus immediate early enhancer
    381..584     +  promoter       CMV promoter: human cytomegalovirus (CMV) immediate early promoter
    580..760     +  LTR            3' LTR (ΔU3) (fragment): self-inactivating 3' long terminal repeat (LTR) from Moloney murine leukemia virus
    882..1156    +  misc_feature   MESV Ψ (fragment): packaging signal of murine embryonic stem cell virus
   1223..1639    +  CDS            gag (truncated): truncated Moloney murine leukemia virus (MMLV) gag gene lacking the start codon
   2169..4145    +  CDS            NOTCH3 (fragment): NOTC3_HUMAN - Experimental evidence at protein level: Swiss-Prot protein existence level 1. Functions as a receptor for membrane-bound ligands Jagged1, Jagged2 and Delta1 to regulate cell-fate determination (PubMed:15350543). Upon ligand activation through the released notch intracellular domain (NICD) it forms a transcriptional activator complex with RBPJ/RBPSUH and activates genes of the enhancer of split locus. Affects the implementation of differentiation, proliferation and apoptotic programs (By similarity). From Homo sapiens (Human).
   4283..4745    +  misc_feature   IRES: internal ribosome entry site (IRES) of the encephalomyocarditis virus (EMCV)
   4758..6258    +  CDS            SEAP (fragment): secreted alkaline phosphatase from human placenta The natural enzyme has a C-terminal transmembrane sequence that is replaced by a GPI anchor.
   6702..6823    +  LTR            3' LTR (ΔU3) (fragment): self-inactivating 3' long terminal repeat (LTR) from Moloney murine leukemia virus
   6824..7293    +  LTR            LTR: long terminal repeat from Moloney murine leukemia virus
   7359..7411    -  CDS            lacI (fragment): lac repressor; lacI; The lac repressor binds to the lac operator to inhibit transcription in E. coli. This inhibition can be relieved by adding lactose or isopropyl-β-D-thiogalactopyranoside (IPTG).
   7594..8182    -  rep_origin     ori: high-copy-number ColE1/pMB1/pBR322/pUC origin of replication
   8342..9202    -  CDS            AmpR: β-lactamase; bla; confers resistance to ampicillin, carbenicillin, and related antibiotics
   9203..9307    -  promoter       AmpR promoter: bla
   9402..9437    +  CDS            rop (fragment): Rop protein, which maintains plasmids at low copy number; rop
   9539..9638    +  misc_feature   bom (fragment): basis of mobility region from pBR322
   9644..9711    -  CDS            lacZα (fragment): LacZα fragment of β-galactosidase; lacZ fragment
