[The description below was written by a language model from this plasmid's Addgene catalogue record and pLannotate feature annotations shown in this document.]
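Description:
pCLE NICD3 is a replication-incompetent Moloney murine leukemia virus–based retroviral vector for mammalian expression, built on the pCLE backbone and carrying the intracellular domain of human NOTCH3. It is maintained in E. coli through a high-copy ColE1/pUC-type origin and an ampicillin resistance gene (β-lactamase with its own promoter). Short annotated fragments of lacI, rop, bom and lacZα appear to be backbone remnants rather than functional units.

At the 5′ end, a CMV immediate-early enhancer and promoter are fused to partial LTR sequence. This hybrid arrangement drives strong transcription of the viral genomic RNA in packaging cells. A Ψ packaging signal and a truncated gag segment lacking its start codon follow, supporting encapsidation of the transcript without producing viral protein. The downstream boundary of the provirus is formed by MMLV LTR sequence.

According to the depositor, the internal cassette is driven by a Xenopus EF1α enhancer-promoter. The automated feature table does not annotate this element, but there is an unannotated gap upstream of the insert where it would sit. That promoter expresses a bicistronic message: the NOTCH3 fragment (NICD3), which acts as a ligand-independent, constitutively active form of the receptor that partners with RBPJ to activate target genes, followed by an EMCV IRES and human placental alkaline phosphatase. The phosphatase serves as a histochemical marker for infected cells and their progeny. The depositor notes an A1757T change in Notch3 that is not known to affect function.

The associated publication concerns Notch3 signaling promoting radial glial and progenitor character in the mammalian telencephalon. This points to use of the vector for activating Notch3 signaling in neural progenitors while marking the infected cells.
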