Addgene plasmid #26894: pCLE NICD3
Depositing lab: Nicholas Gaiano. Depositing organization: Johns Hopkins University and School of Medicine. Publication: Notch3 signaling promotes radial glial/progenitor character in the mammalian telencephalon. Dang L, Yoon K, Wang M, Gaiano N. Dev Neurosci. 2006;28(1-2):58-69. 10.1159/000090753 PubMed 16508304.
Backbone
  Vector backbone: pCLE
  Vector type: Mammalian Expression, Retroviral
Growth in bacteria
  Bacterial resistance: Ampicillin, 100 μg/mL
  Growth temperature: 37°C
  Growth strain: DH5alpha
  Growth instructions: May be slow-growing. Culturing for up to 48 hours under selection may be necessary to achieve robust growth
  Copy number: High Copy
Gene/Insert
  Gene/Insert name: NICD3 (alt name: Notch3 intracellular domain)
  Species: H. sapiens (human)
  Entrez Gene: NOTCH3 (a.k.a. CADASIL, CADASIL1, CASIL, IMF2, LMNS)
  Tag / fusion protein: IRES (C terminal on backbone); Alkaline Phosphatase (C terminal on backbone)
  Cloning method: Restriction Enzyme
  Sequencing primers: 5′ EF-1a-F
Terms and licenses: Academic/Nonprofit Terms; Industry Terms: Not Available to Industry
Depositor comments: EF1a xenopus enhancer-promoter-hNICD3-IRES-AlkPhos A1757T mutation in Notch3 is not known to affect function.
How to cite: pCLE NICD3 was a gift from Nicholas Gaiano (Addgene plasmid # 26894 ; http://n2t.net/addgene:26894 ; RRID:Addgene_26894)
