>Addgene plasmid #26894 | pCLE NICD3 | addgene partial sequence | sequence record 33118 | 26894 with xEF1a-F (TTCACTCAACAGCTGCATCC)
GACGCTTACAGGCTGAATGTTCTGTCAAGACCCCGCCTCTAGCACTTTGGGAATTCTGGACTTGATGATG
TCATGGTTAATCCCCGCCCAGTAGAGGCGGCTATATAAAGGGTGGTTAAGGCCCGGTTCGCTCTCTTCCT
CACCGGGTCTGCGGCGAGTTCTAGCTGAAGCTGATCCCAGTGTGGTGGTACCAGATCTCGACCACCATGG
TGGCCCGGCGCAAGCGCGAGCACAGCACCCTCTGGTTCCCTGAGGGCTTCTCACTGCACAAGGACGTGGC
CTCTGGTCACAAGGGCCGGCGGGAACCCGTGGGCCAGGACGCGCTGGGCATGAAGAACATGGCCAAGGGT
GAGAGCCTGATGGGGGAGGTGGCCACAGACTGGATGGACACAGAGTGCCCAGAGGCCAAGCGGCTAAAGG
TAGAGGAGCCAGGCATGGGGGCTGAGGAGGCTGTGGATTGCCGTCAGTGGACTCAACACCATCTGGTTAC
TGCTGACATCCGCGTGGCACCAGCCATGGCACTGACACCACCACAGGGCGACGCAGATGCTGATGGCATG
GATGTCAATGTGCGTGGCCCAGATGGCTTCACCCCGCTAATGCTGGCTTCCTTCTGTGGGGGGGCTCTGG
AGCCAATGCCAACTGAAGAGGATGAGGCAGATGACACATCAGCTAGCATCATCTCCGACCTGATCTGCCA
GGGGGCTCAGCTTGGGGCACGGACTGACCGTACTGGCGAGACTGCTTTGCACCTGGCTGCCCGTTATGCC
CGTGCTGATGCAGCCAAGCGGCTGCTGGATGCTGGGGCAGACACCAATGCCCAGGACCACTCAGGCCGCA
CTCCCCTGCACACAGCTGTCACAGCCGAT
